>Addgene plasmid #243882 | pUPD3_PARTPRM_Stuffer5 | addgene full sequence | sequence record 488072 | Addgene NGS Result
GGTCTCGGGAGGCCTCTCAAACGGGGTCTCTCAAACGAGACCACTCATCGCCCAATCACTAGTGAATTCG
TTCTATAGTGTCACCTAAATACCATAGAGCCGTTGGTCATAGCTGTTTCCTGTCCAGGCATCATGACACG
GTTATCCACAGAATCAGGGGATAACGCAGGAAAGAACATGTGAGCAAAAGGCCAGCAAAAGGCCAGGAAC
CGTAAAAAGGCCGCGTTGCTGGCGTTTTTCCATAGGCTCCGCCCCCCTGACGAGCATCACAAAAATCGAC
GCTCAAGTCAGAGGTGGCGAAACCCGACAGGACTATAAAGATACCAGGCGTTTCCCCCTGGAAGCTCCCT
CGTGCGCTCTCCTGTTCCGACCCTGCCGCTTACCGGATACCTGTCCGCCTTTCTCCCTTCGGGAAGCGTG
GCGCTTTCTCATAGCTCACGCTGTAGGTATCTCAGTTCGGTGTAGGTCGTTCGCTCCAAGCTGGGCTGTG
TGCACGAACCCCCCGTTCAGCCCGACCGCTGCGCCTTATCCGGTAACTATCGTCTTGAGTCCAACCCGGT
AAGACACGACTTATCGCCACTGGCAGCAGCCACTGGTAACAGGATTAGCAGAGCGAGGTATGTAGGCGGT
GCTACAGAGTTCTTGAAGTGGTGGCCTAACTACGGCTACACTAGAAGAACAGTATTTGGTATCTGCGCTC
TGCTGAAGCCAGTTACCTTCGGAAAAAGAGTTGGTAGCTCTTGATCCGGCAAACAAACCACCGCTGGTAG
CGGTGGTTTTTTTGTTTGCAAGCAGCAGATTACGCGCAGAAAAAAAGGATCTCAAGAAGATCCTTTGATC
TTTTCTACGGGGTCTGACGCTCAGTGGAACGAAAACTCACGTTAAGGGATTTTGGTCATGAGATTATCAA
AAAGGATCTTCACCTAGATCCTTTTGTGATGATCGGCACGTAAGAGGTTCCAACTTTCACCATAATGAAA
TAAGATCACTACCGGGCGTATTTTTTGAGTTATCGAGATTTTCAGGAGCTAAGGAAGCTAAAATGGAGAA
AAAAATCACTGGATATACCACCGTTGATATATCCCAATGGCATCGTAAAGAACATTTTGAGGCATTTCAG
TCAGTTGCTCAATGTACCTATAACCAGACCGTTCAGCTGGATATTACGGCCTTTTTAAAGACCGTAAAGA
AAAATAAGCACAAGTTTTATCCGGCCTTTATTCACATTCTTGCCCGCCTGATGAATGCTCATCCGGAATT
CCGTATGGCAATGAAAGACGGTGAGCTGGTGATATGGGATAGTGTTCACCCTTGTTACACCGTTTTCCAT
GAGCAAACTGAAACGTTTTCATCGCTCTGGAGTGAATACCACGACGATTTCCGGCAGTTTCTACACATAT
ATTCGCAAGATGTGGCGTGTTACGGTGAAAACCTGGCCTATTTCCCTAAAGGGTTTATTGAGAATATGTT
TTTCGTGTCAGCCAATCCCTGGGTGAGTTTCACCAGTTTTGATTTAAACGTGGCCAATATGGACAACTTC
TTCGCCCCCGTTTTCACCATGGGCAAATATTATACGCAAGGCGACAAGGTGCTGATGCCGCTGGCGATTC
AGGTTCATCATGCCGTTTGTGATGGCTTCCATGTCGGCAGAATGCTTAATGAATTACAACAGTACTGCGA
TGAGTGGCAGGGCGGGGCGTAATTTTTTTAAGGCAGTTATTGGTGCCCTTAAACGCCTGGTTGCTACGCC
TGAATAAGTGATAATAAGCGGATGAATGGCAGAAATTCGATGATAAGCTGTCAAACATGATGT
[125 nt withheld, positions 1814-1938]
C
[91 nt withheld, positions 1940-2030]
AGGGTGATGGTTCACGTAGTGGGCCAGCGCCCTGATAGACGGTTTTTCGCCCTTTGACGTTGGAGTCCAC
GTTCTTT
[37 nt withheld, positions 2108-2144]
ACCCTATCTCGGTCTATTCTTTTGATTTATAAGGGATTTTGCCGATTTCGGCCTATTGGTTAAAAAATGA
GCTGATTTAACAAAAATTTAACGCGAATTTTAACAAAATATTAACGCTTACAATTTTAACATTGTAGAAA
CGCATGTAAAACGACGGCCAGTGAATTGTAATACGACTCACTATAGGGTGAATTCCGCTTAGGACCTTAG
ATATTGATCTCAA
Features (pLannotate 1.2.2; 8 found; start..end, strand, type, name):
     72..90      -  promoter       SP6 promoter: promoter for bacteriophage SP6 RNA polymerase
    237..825     -  rep_origin     ori: high-copy-number ColE1/pMB1/pBR322/pUC origin of replication
    940..1042    +  promoter       cat promoter: promoter of the E. coli cat gene encoding chloramphenicol acetyltransferase
   1043..1699    +  CDS            cat: CAT_ECOLX - Experimental evidence at protein level: Swiss-Prot protein existence level 1. This enzyme is an effector of chloramphenicol resistance in bacteria. From Escherichia coli. This protein is used as a marker in many commonly used cloning vectors, such as pACYC184.
   1787..1804    -  promoter       tet promoter (fragment): E. coli promoter for tetracycline efflux protein gene
   1815..2270    +  rep_origin     f1 ori (sequence partly withheld): f1 bacteriophage origin of replication; arrow indicates direction of (+) strand synthesis
   2289..2310    -  CDS            lacZα (fragment): LacZα fragment of β-galactosidase; lacZ fragment
   2313..2331    +  promoter       T7 promoter: promoter for bacteriophage T7 RNA polymerase
