[The description below was written by a language model from this plasmid's Addgene catalogue record and pLannotate feature annotations shown in this document.]
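Description:
pUPD3_PARTPRM_Stuffer5 is a small (about 2.4 kb) level-0 part plasmid from a GoldenBraid2.0 toolkit adapted for E. coli and other enteric bacteria. It is built on the pUPD3 universal part domestication backbone, which replicates at high copy from a ColE1/pUC-type origin and is selected with chloramphenicol through a cat gene driven by its native cat promoter. The annotated sequence also shows an f1 phage origin, which could permit single-stranded DNA production, and T7 and SP6 phage promoters that sit on either side of the cloning region and are common vector landmarks. Only a short remnant of lacZα is detected, consistent with the blue/white screening cassette of the empty entry vector having been replaced when the part was inserted. A small tet promoter fragment is also annotated as a backbone remnant.

The payload is Stuffer5, a synthetic 20 bp sequence installed by Golden Gate cloning and described as a transcriptionally inert stuffer. It is too short and too unconventional to be picked up by the automated annotation, so it does not appear as a named feature in the table. The "PARTPRM" element of the name suggests that it occupies a promoter-type position in the GoldenBraid grammar, although the record does not define this explicitly. In use, such a part is released by type IIS restriction digestion and assembled with other standardized parts, filling a slot in a multipart transcriptional unit with neutral spacer DNA when no functional element is wanted there, for example to build promoterless controls or to keep the assembly overhangs compatible. Although catalogued as a bacterial expression vector, the plasmid itself serves as a part donor and expresses no payload.
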