Addgene plasmid #243882: pUPD3_PARTPRM_Stuffer5
Purpose: GoldenBraid2.0 Transcriptionally-inert stuffer part.
Depositing lab: Christophe Herman. Depositing organization: Baylor College of Medicine. Publication: GoldenBraid2.0 E. coli: a comprehensive and characterized toolkit for enterics. Cooke MB, Welch KT, Ramirez LD, Wen AX, Marciano DC, Herman C. Synth Biol (Oxf). 2025 Aug 14;10(1):ysaf015. doi: 10.1093/synbio/ysaf015. eCollection 2025. PubMed 40927394.
Backbone
  Vector backbone: pUPD3
  Vector type: Bacterial Expression
Growth in bacteria
  Bacterial resistance: Chloramphenicol, 25 μg/mL
  Growth temperature: 37°C
  Growth strain: DH5alpha
  Copy number: High Copy
Gene/Insert
  Gene/Insert name: Stuffer5
  Species: Synthetic
  Insert size (bp): 20
  Cloning method: Golden Gate
Terms and licenses: Academic/Nonprofit Terms; Industry Terms: Not Available to Industry
How to cite: pUPD3_PARTPRM_Stuffer5 was a gift from Christophe Herman (Addgene plasmid # 243882 ; http://n2t.net/addgene:243882 ; RRID:Addgene_243882)
